>Addgene plasmid #240502 | pCI_Fsx1-V5_H2B-RFP | addgene full sequence | sequence record 481195 | Addgene NGS Result
GGTCGACATTGATTATTGACTAGTTATTAATAGTAATCAATTACGGGGTCATTAGTTCATAGCCCATATA
TGGAGTTCCGCGTTACATAACTTACGGTAAATGGCCCGCCTGGCTGACCGCCCAACGACCCCCGCCCATT
GACGTCAATAATGACGTATGTTCCCATAGTAACGCCAATAGGGACTTTCCATTGACGTCAATGGGTGGAG
TATTTACGGTAAACTGCCCACTTGGCAGTACATCAAGTGTATCATATGCCAAGTACGCCCCCTATTGACG
TCAATGACGGTAAATGGCCCGCCTGGCATTATGCCCAGTACATGACCTTATGGGACTTTCCTACTTGGCA
GTACATCTACGTATTAGTCATCGCTATTACCATGGTCGAGGTGAGCCCCACGTTCTGCTTCACTCTCCCC
ATCTCCCCCCCCTCCCCACCCCCAATTTTGTATTTATTTATTTTTTAATTATTTTGTGCAGCGATGGGGG
CGGGGGGGGGGGGGGGGCGCGCCMGGGGGGGGGGGGGGGGGGGGGGGGGGGGGGGGGGSGRGGCGGAGAG
GTGCGGCGGCAGCCAATCAGAGCGGCGCGCTCCGAAAGTTTCCTTTTATGGCGAGGCGGCGGCGGCGGCG
GCCCTATAAAAAGCGAAGCGCGCGGCGGGCGGGAGTCGCTGCGCGCTGCCTTCGCCCCGTGCCCCGCTCC
GCCGCCGCCTCGCGCCGCCCGCCCCGGCTCTGACTGACCGCGTTACTCCCACAGGTGAGCGGGCGGGACG
GCCCTTCTCCTCCGGGCTGTAATTAGCGCTTGGTTTAATGACGGCTTGTTTCTTTTCTGTGGCTGCGTGA
AAGCCTTGAGGGGCTCCGGGAGGGCCCTTTGTGCGGGGGGAGCGGCTCGGGGGGTGCGTGCGTGTGTGTG
TGCGTGGGGAGCGCCGCGTGCGGCTCCGCGCTGCCCGGCGGCTGTGAGCGCTGCGGGCGCGGCGCGGGGC
TTTGTGCGCTCCGCAGTGTGCGCGAGGGGAGCGCGGCCGGGGGCGGTGCCCCGCGGTGCGGGGGGGGCTG
CGAGGGGAACAAAGGCTGCGTGCGGGGTGTGTGCGTGGGGGGGTGAGCAGGGGGTGTGGGCGCGTCGGTC
GGGCTGCAACCCCCCCTGCACCCCCCTCCCCGAGTTGCTGAGCACGGCCCGGCTTCGGGTGCGGGGCTCC
GTACGGGGCGTGGCGCGGGGCTCGCCGTGCCGGGCGGGGGGTGGCGGCAGGTGGGGGTGCCGGGCGGGGC
GGGGCCGCCTCGGGCCGGGGRGGGCTCGGGGGRGGGGCGCGGCGGCCCCCGGAGCGCCGGCGGCTGTCGA
GGCGCGGCGAGCCGCAGCCATTGCCTTTTATGGTAATCGTGCGAGAGGGCGCAGGGACTTCCTTTGTCCC
AAATCTGTGCGGAGCCGAAATCTGGGAGGCGCCGCCGCACCCCCTCTAGCGGGCGCGGGGCGAAGCGGTG
CGGCGCCGGCAGGAAGGAAATGGGCGGGGAGGGCCTTCGTGCGTCGCCGCGCCGCCGTCCCCTTCTCCCT
CTCCAGCCTCGGGGCTGTCCGCGGGGGGACGGCTGCCTTCGGGGGGGACGGGGCAGGGCGGGGTTCGGCT
TCTGGCGTGTGACCGGCGGCTCTAGAGCCTCTGCTAACCATGTTCATGCCTTCTTCTTTTTCCTACAGCT
CCTGGGCAACGTGCTGGTTATTGTGCTGTCTCATCATTTTGGCAAAGAATTGCTCGAGAGTTCGAAGCCT
TAAGTACGCGTAGGCGCGCCTTAATTAACGTTTAAACGCTAGCGGTACCATGAGACGTGCAGCATTGATT
CTGGCTTTCGTACTGTTCATCGGTCTTTCCTCGGCTACTGTTACCTCGGCTGATTCAATCACGTATAACT
CTGGAACCAGCGAGTTCTTCGACGGAGATGTCTTTGCAATAGAGGTAACCGCTGACCAGTCGACTGATGA
GATAGATATCTACCTCGGTGCTTCTGAGCTTTCGGAAAAGACGGACGGCGAGGTCAACCAGGACCTCAGT
ATTGAGTTCACGCACCAGGATTCCAAGCTGAAGTATTCTACTTCGACTTCTGACGAGCTACGGGACATTG
TCACTCTTACAACTTACTACGAGGACGGGTTTGACACGGAGCAGGATGCTATAGACGCCATCAAATCAGA
CTGTTACGATCTGAATCAGAACGGGAATGGAAGCGGAAGGTACAGCAGGTACTACTCAGTTACATCTCCT
GTCTATGATTACGAGATCTATTGTTTCCAGAAGAACGAGAAACTGGCTACTCCAGCATACATAGACAACC
CGGATGAGATCTTCACTGCAAAGGCTGAGCTACAGGCCGGTGACAAGACGATTCAGTCAGCTACATTGTC
TAACGGTGACGCCGGAGACGGAACAGTCACTGACCTCGGTGACTCAAAGATTAGCTGGAACGGGAACCTG
GATTTAGGAGCTTCTGAACCGGAGAATAGCCGAGTCATTGCTTTGTACTCGAATGATTTTGAGAACGGGT
GGAGGATCGGCAATAAGCAGTCGTACGAGGACTACAAGACGTTCATCGGTGGCGGGGATGCCTACGATCT
CCTGATTGACTGGCAGGACGGGACTTACACCGCCTCTGAAGTAGAGGATGAGCTGGTGAATACTGATGCG
AACCAGGCTGTTGAGGAGGCCAGTTCTAGCACGACAGACTTGGTGAACGCGAAGGTTAAGGACTCGTCTC
TTGACACCGGTTCGTTCGTGTATGATACCCCTGAGCTGCTTTCCTACCCGTCCTTCACAGTCTACGTCGA
TGCCGGAGAAAACGGATACATCGAGGTAACGAAGCCGACTGGTGACCCCGATATCATCTCCACTTCATCT
ACAGAAATTAAGGAGGGAGATGAGGGAACTGTAACCGCCACCGTTGAGAATGTCGGAGATGGTGAGGGCG
AGTTCTCTGGAAGGCTTTCCAGCTGCGGTGAAGGCTTCAGTATTGTCGACGACCAGAATACGAAGAATGT
GGGTGCCGGAGAATCGGTGACATACAGTTTTGATGTCGCTTTCAGTTCTGTCAGCAGTGAGTCGAAGGAG
ATCTCGGGCAGCTGCACGTTCGAGGTGAACGGCGTCGAGTCCAGTGATTCCACCAGTGTTTCTGTGACCG
GTATCCAGCAGAGTGAGTGTAATCCAGGCGATCAGAGACGGGAAAAGAATGAGAATGACCGCTGGGAGAT
CTACACCTGCCAGGACAACGGCCTGACCTACGAATATGATGTAACTTGTGCAGAGGACGAGAAGGCTGTA
GCTCAGGGAGATAACCAGTTTTCCTGTGAGAAACAGGACGATGATTCAGGTGGCGGAGACAACACTGGAT
CTGACTCCGGACTGTTCTCGAATCTGTTCGGAGGTTCTGGTTCCGGAGATCTGCTTACACAGGTTCACAC
AGCTCTGTCTATCCTCGCGGGGCTTGTTGCAGGCTTCTTCGGTTATAGAGGAGCCCGATGGATTCACGGC
GAGACTGATATAAAAGGAGGCTTCAAGCTGGAGTCCCGGAACGTAAGCCGTGTTAAGAGAGGTAGTCCTG
TAGCCGGTATTGTCGGAGCTGTACTCGGGTTTGTCGTAGGATACGGTGTTGCCTCAGTCTTCCATCCAGT
AGTTCAGATTATAGTGGTTCTGGGAATTGCTGTTGGCTTGTACTATTTCAGGCTAGAGGGCCCGCGGTTC
GAAGGTAAGCCTATCCCTAACCCTCTCCTCGGTCTCGATTCTACGCGTACCGGTCATCATCACCATCACC
ATTAGCCCGGGGGATCCGCCCCTCTCCCTCCCCCCCCCCTAACGTTACTGGCCGAAGCCGCTTGGAATAA
GGCCGGTGTGCGTTTGTCTATATGTTATTTTCCACCATATTGCCGTCTTTTGGCAATGTGAGGGCCCGGA
AACCTGGCCCTGTCTTCTTGACGAGCATTCCTAGGGGTCTTTCCCCTCTCGCCAAAGGAATGCAAGGTCT
GTTGAATGTCGTGAAGGAAGCAGTTCCTCTGGAAGCTTCTTGAAGACAAACAACGTCTGTAGCGACCCTT
TGCAGGCAGCGGAACCCCCCACCTGGCGACAGGTGCCTCTGCGGCCAAAAGCCACGTGTATAAGATACAC
CTGCAAAGGCGGCACAACCCCAGTGCCACGTTGTGAGTTGGATAGTTGTGGAAAGAGTCAAATGGCTCTC
CTCAAGCGTATTCAACAAGGGGCTGAAGGATGCCCAGAAGGTACCCCATTGTATGGGATCTGATCTGGGG
CCTCGGTACACATGCTTTACATGTGTTTAGTCGAGGTTAAAAAAACGTCTAGGCCCCCCGAACCACGGGG
ACGTGGTTTTCCTTTGAAAAACACGATGATAATATGGCCACAACCATGGTTATGCCAGAGCCAGCGAAGT
CTGCTCCCGCCCCGAAAAAGGGCTCCAAGAAGGCGGTGACTAAGGCGCAGAAGAAAGGCGGCAAGAAGCG
CAAGCGCAGCCGCAAGGAGAGCTATTCCATCTATGTGTACAAGGTTCTGAAGCAGGTCCACCCTGACACC
GGCATTTCGTCCAAGGCCATGGGCATCATGAATTCGTTTGTGAACGACATTTTCGAGCGCATCGCAGGTG
AGGCTTCCCGCCTGGCGCATTACAACAAGCGCTCGACCATCACCTCCAGGGAGATCCAGACGGCCGTGCG
CCTGCTGCTGCCTGGGGAGTTGGCCAAGCACGCCGTGTCCGAGGGTACTAAGGCCATCACCAAGTACACC
AGCGCTAAGGATCCACCGGTCGCCACCATGGCCTCCTCCGAGGACGTCATCAAGGAGTTCATGCGCTTCA
AGGTGCGCATGGAGGGCTCCGTGAACGGCCACGAGTTCGAGATCGAGGGCGAGGGCGAGGGCCGCCCCTA
CGAGGGCACCCAGACCGCCAAGCTGAAGGTGACCAAGGGCGGCCCCCTGCCCTTCGCCTGGGACATCCTG
TCCCCTCAGTTCCAGTACGGCTCCAAGGCCTACGTGAAGCACCCCGCCGACATCCCCGACTACTTGAAGC
TGTCCTTCCCCGAGGGCTTCAAGTGGGAGCGCGTGATGAACTTCGAGGACGGCGGCGTGGTGACCGTGAC
CCAGGACTCCTCCCTGCAGGACGGCGAGTTCATCTACAAGGTGAAGCTGCGCGGCACCAACTTCCCCTCC
GACGGCCCCGTAATGCAGAAGAAGACCATGGGCTGGGAGGCCTCCACCGAGCGGATGTACCCCGAGGACG
GCGCCCTGAAGGGCGAGATCAAGATGAGGCTGAAGCTGAAGGACGGCGGCCACTACGACGCCGAGGTCAA
GACCACCTACATGGCCAAGAAGCCCGTGCAGCTGCCCGGCGCCTACAAGACCGACATCAAGCTGGACATC
ACCTCCCACAACGAGGACTACACCATCGTGGAACAGTACGAGCGCGCCGAGGGCCGCCACTCCACCGGCG
CCTAAGCGGCCGCAATTCACTCCTCAGGTGCAGGCTGCCTATCAGAAGGTGGTGGCTGGTGTGGCCAATG
CCCTGGCTCACAAATACCACTGAGATCTTTTTCCCTCTGCCAAAAATTATGGGGACATCATGAAGCCCCT
TGAGCATCTGACTTCTGGCTAATAAAGGAAATTTATTTTCATTGCAATAGTGTGTTGGAATTTTTTGTGT
CTCTCACTCGGAAGGACATATGGGAGGGCAAATCATTTAAAACATCAGAATGAGTATTTGGTTTAGAGTT
TGGCAACATATGCCCATATGCTGGCTGCCATGAACAAAGGTTGGCTATAAAGAGGTCATCAGTATATGAA
ACAGCCCCCTGCTGTCCATTCCTTATTCCATAGAAAAGCCTTGACTTGAGGTTAGATTTTTTTTATATTT
TGTTTTGTGTTATTTTTTTCTTTAACATCCCTAAAATTTTCCTTACATGTTTTACTAGCCAGATTTTTCC
TCCTCTCCTGACTACTCCCAGTCATAGCTGTCCCTCTTCTCTTATGGAGATCCCTCGACCTGCACCGTCG
ACCAGCTGGTCGACGGTGCACCGTCGACCAGCTTGGCGTAATCATGGTCATAGCTGTTTCCTGTGTGAAA
TTGTTATCCGCTCACAATTCCACACAACATACGAGCCGGAAGCATAAAGTGTAAAGCCTGGGGTGCCTAA
TGAGTGAGCTAACTCACATTAATTGCGTTGCGCTCACTGCCCGCTTTCCAGTCGGGAAACCTGTCGTGCC
AGCGGATCCGCATCTCAATTAGTCAGCAACCATAGTCCCGCCCCTAACTCCGCCCATCCCGCCCCTAACT
CCGCCCAGTTCCGCCCATTCTCCGCCCCATGGCTGACTAATTTTTTTTATTTATGCAGAGGCCGAGGCCG
CCTCGGCCTCTGAGCTATTCCAGAAGTAGTGAGGAGGCTTTTTTGGAGGCCTAGGCTTTTGCAAAAAGCT
AACTTGTTTATTGCAGCTTATAATGGTTACAAATAAAGCAATAGCATCACAAATTTCACAAATAAAGCAT
TTTTTTCACTGCATTCTAGTTGTGGTTTGTCCAAACTCATCAATGTATCTTATCATGTCTGGATCCGCTG
CATTAATGAATCGGCCAACGCGCGGGGAGAGGCGGTTTGCGTATTGGGCGCTCTTCCGCTTCCTCGCTCA
CTGACTCGCTGCGCTCGGTCGTTCGGCTGCGGCGAGCGGTATCAGCTCACTCAAAGGCGGTAATACGGTT
ATCCACAGAATCAGGGGATAACGCAGGAAAGAACATGTGAGCAAAAGGCCAGCAAAAGGCCAGGAACCGT
AAAAAGGCCGCGTTGCTGGCGTTTTTCCATAGGCTCCGCCCCCCTGACGAGCATCACAAAAATCGACGCT
CAAGTCAGAGGTGGCGAAACCCGACAGGACTATAAAGATACCAGGCGTTTCCCCCTGGAAGCTCCCTCGT
GCGCTCTCCTGTTCCGACCCTGCCGCTTACCGGATACCTGTCCGCCTTTCTCCCTTCGGGAAGCGTGGCG
CTTTCTCATAGCTCACGCTGTAGGTATCTCAGTTCGGTGTAGGTCGTTCGCTCCAAGCTGGGCTGTGTGC
ACGAACCCCCCGTTCAGCCCGACCGCTGCGCCTTATCCGGTAACTATCGTCTTGAGTCCAACCCGGTAAG
ACACGACTTATCGCCACTGGCAGCAGCCACTGGTAACAGGATTAGCAGAGCGAGGTATGTAGGCGGTGCT
ACAGAGTTCTTGAAGTGGTGGCCTAACTACGGCTACACTAGAAGAACAGTATTTGGTATCTGCGCTCTGC
TGAAGCCAGTTACCTTCGGAAAAAGAGTTGGTAGCTCTTGATCCGGCAAACAAACCACCGCTGGTAGCGG
TGGTTTTTTTGTTTGCAAGCAGCAGATTACGCGCAGAAAAAAAGGATCTCAAGAAGATCCTTTGATCTTT
TCTACGGGGTCTGACGCTCAGTGGAACGAAAACTCACGTTAAGGGATTTTGGTCATGAGATTATCAAAAA
GGATCTTCACCTAGATCCTTTTAAATTAAAAATGAAGTTTTAAATCAATCTAAAGTATATATGAGTAAAC
TTGGTCTGACAGTTACCAATGCTTAATCAGTGAGGCACCTATCTCAGCGATCTGTCTATTTCGTTCATCC
ATAGTTGCCTGACTCCCCGTCGTGTAGATAACTACGATACGGGAGGGCTTACCATCTGGCCCCAGTGCTG
CAATGATACCGCGAGACCCACGCTCACCGGCTCCAGATTTATCAGCAATAAACCAGCCAGCCGGAAGGGC
CGAGCGCAGAAGTGGTCCTGCAACTTTATCCGCCTCCATCCAGTCTATTAATTGTTGCCGGGAAGCTAGA
GTAAGTAGTTCGCCAGTTAATAGTTTGCGCAACGTTGTTGCCATTGCTACAGGCATCGTGGTGTCACGCT
CGTCGTTTGGTATGGCTTCATTCAGCTCCGGTTCCCAACGATCAAGGCGAGTTACATGATCCCCCATGTT
GTGCAAAAAAGCGGTTAGCTCCTTCGGTCCTCCGATCGTTGTCAGAAGTAAGTTGGCCGCAGTGTTATCA
CTCATGGTTATGGCAGCACTGCATAATTCTCTTACTGTCATGCCATCCGTAAGATGCTTTTCTGTGACTG
GTGAGTACTCAACCAAGTCATTCTGAGAATAGTGTATGCGGCGACCGAGTTGCTCTTGCCCGGCGTCAAT
ACGGGATAATACCGCGCCACATAGCAGAACTTTAAAAGTGCTCATCATTGGAAAACGTTCTTCGGGGCGA
AAACTCTCAAGGATCTTACCGCTGTTGAGATCCAGTTCGATGTAACCCACTCGTGCACCCAACTGATCTT
CAGCATCTTTTACTTTCACCAGCGTTTCTGGGTGAGCAAAAACAGGAAGGCAAAATGCCGCAAAAAAGGG
AATAAGGGCGACACGGAAATGTTGAATACTCATACTCTTCCTTTTTCAATATTATTGAAGCATTTATCAG
GGTTATTGTCTCATGAGCGGATACATATTTGAATGTATTTAGAAAAATAAACAAATAGGGGTTCCGCGCA
CATTTCCCCGAAAAGTGCCACCTG
Features (pLannotate 1.2.2; 20 found; start..end, strand, type, name):
      5..384     +  enhancer       CMV enhancer: human cytomegalovirus immediate early enhancer
    386..661     +  promoter       chicken β-actin promoter: No description available
    662..1678    +  intron         chimeric intron: chimera between introns from chicken β-actin and rabbit β-globin
   3714..3755    +  CDS            V5 tag: epitope tag from simian virus 5
   3799..4385    +  misc_feature   IRES2: internal ribosome entry site (IRES) of the encephalomyocarditis virus (EMCV)
   4392..4769    +  CDS            H2B: human histone H2B; HIST1H2BJ
   4788..5465    +  CDS            mRFP1: monomeric derivative of DsRed (Campbell et al., 2002) mammalian codon-optimized
   5473..5550    +  CDS            HBB (fragment): HBB_PONPY - Experimental evidence at transcript level: Swiss-Prot protein existence level 2. Involved in oxygen transport from the lung to the various peripheral tissues. From Pongo pygmaeus (Bornean orangutan).
   5621..5676    +  polyA_signal   β-globin poly(A) signal: rabbit β-globin polyadenylation signal (Gil and Proudfoot, 1987)
   6091..6107    -  protein_bind   lac operator: The lac repressor binds to the lac operator to inhibit transcription in E. coli. This inhibition can be relieved by adding lactose or isopropyl-β-D-thiogalactopyranoside (IPTG). lac repressor encoded by lacI
   6115..6145    -  promoter       lac promoter: promoter for the E. coli lac operon
   6160..6181    -  protein_bind   CAP binding site: CAP binding activates transcription in the presence of cAMP. E. coli catabolite activator protein
   6194..6233    -  CDS            lacI (fragment): lac repressor; lacI; The lac repressor binds to the lac operator to inhibit transcription in E. coli. This inhibition can be relieved by adding lactose or isopropyl-β-D-thiogalactopyranoside (IPTG).
   6240..6262    +  promoter       SV40 promoter (fragment): SV40 enhancer and early promoter
   6286..6421    +  rep_origin     SV40 ori: SV40 origin of replication
   6441..6575    +  polyA_signal   SV40 poly(A) signal: SV40 polyadenylation signal
   6577..6631    -  CDS            lacI (fragment): lac repressor; lacI; The lac repressor binds to the lac operator to inhibit transcription in E. coli. This inhibition can be relieved by adding lactose or isopropyl-β-D-thiogalactopyranoside (IPTG).
   6814..7402    -  rep_origin     ori: high-copy-number ColE1/pMB1/pBR322/pUC origin of replication
   7573..8433    -  CDS            AmpR: β-lactamase; bla; confers resistance to ampicillin, carbenicillin, and related antibiotics
   8434..8538    -  promoter       AmpR promoter: bla
