[The description below was written by a language model from this plasmid's Addgene catalogue record and pLannotate feature annotations shown in this document.]
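Description:
pCI_Fsx1-V5_H2B-RFP is a mammalian expression plasmid built to express the archaeal fusexin Fsx1 alongside a nuclear fluorescent marker for cell fusion assays. It is propagated in E. coli as a high-copy plasmid through a ColE1/pUC-type origin and selected with ampicillin via the β-lactamase gene. The catalogue names the backbone as pCI. However, the annotated regulatory elements are a CMV enhancer, chicken β-actin promoter and chimeric β-actin/β-globin intron, with a rabbit β-globin polyadenylation signal. That is a CAG-type expression cassette of the kind found in pCAGGS-derived vectors. An SV40 origin and poly(A) signal, plus remnants of lac promoter/operator and lacI sequence, are also present in the backbone.

The Fsx1 coding sequence, derived from an archaeal metagenome, is not itself annotated. It presumably occupies the unannotated stretch between the intron and the V5 epitope tag, which the record places at its C terminus for detection. The catalogue also lists H2B-RFP as a C-terminal fusion, but the feature table shows an EMCV IRES between the V5 tag and the human histone H2B–mRFP1 coding sequence. This indicates a bicistronic transcript in which H2B-RFP is translated separately rather than fused to Fsx1.

With this arrangement, cells expressing Fsx1-V5 are marked by red fluorescent chromatin. Nuclei from transfected cells can then be identified and counted, so multinucleated cells can be scored as a readout of fusion. This fits the stated purpose of testing whether the archaeal protein, a homologue of the eukaryotic HAP2/GCS1 gamete fusogens, can drive cell–cell fusion in mammalian cells.
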