Addgene plasmid #240502: pCI_Fsx1-V5_H2B-RFP
Purpose: Cell fusion assays
Depositing lab: Benjamin Podbilewicz. Depositing organization: Technion Research and Development Foundation. Publication: Discovery of archaeal fusexins homologous to eukaryotic HAP2/GCS1 gamete fusion proteins. Moi D, Nishio S, Li X, Valansi C, Langleib M, Brukman NG, Flyak K, Dessimoz C, de Sanctis D, Tunyasuvunakool K, Jumper J, Grana M, Romero H, Aguilar PS, Jovine L, Podbilewicz B. Nat Commun. 2022 Jul 6;13(1):3880. doi: 10.1038/s41467-022-31564-1. PubMed 35794124.
Backbone
  Vector backbone: pCI
  Vector type: Mammalian Expression
Growth in bacteria
  Bacterial resistance: Ampicillin, 100 μg/mL
  Growth temperature: 37°C
  Growth strain: DH5alpha
  Copy number: High Copy
Gene/Insert
  Gene/Insert name: Fsx1
  Species: Metagenome archaea
  Tag / fusion protein: V5 (C terminal on insert); H2B-RFP (C terminal on insert)
  Cloning method: Restriction Enzyme; 5′ cloning site Uknown (unknown if destroyed)
Terms and licenses: Academic/Nonprofit Terms; Industry Terms: Not Available to Industry
How to cite: pCI_Fsx1-V5_H2B-RFP was a gift from Benjamin Podbilewicz (Addgene plasmid # 240502 ; http://n2t.net/addgene:240502 ; RRID:Addgene_240502)
